Addgene plasmid #249241: pLenti-hSLC25A5-gRNA2
Purpose: SLC25A5 CRISPR KO
Depositing lab: Weihong Tan. Depositing organization: Hangzhou Institute of Medicine, Chinese Academy of Sciences. Publication: SPARK-seq: A high-throughput platform for aptamer discovery and kinetic profiling. Luo G, Song J, Fu Y, Jiang Y, Gao Y, Zhong Z, Li L, Wei Y, Jia HR, Guo L, Fu T, Wu Q, Tan W. Science. 2026 Jan;391(6780):eadv6127. doi: 10.1126/science.adv6127. Epub 2026 Jan 1. PubMed 41477891.
Backbone
  Vector backbone: pLenti-sgRNA
  Backbone manufacturer: Eric Lander and David Sabatini, Addgene plasmid #71409
  Vector type: Lentiviral, CRISPR
Growth in bacteria
  Bacterial resistance: Ampicillin, 100 μg/mL
  Growth temperature: 37°C
  Growth strain: NEB Stable
  Copy number: High Copy
Gene/Insert
  Gene/Insert name: SLC25A5
  gRNA/shRNA sequence: GAGTTCTGTCCTTCTGGCG
  Species: H. sapiens (human)
  Entrez Gene: SLC25A5 (a.k.a. 2F1, AAC2, ANT2, T2, T3)
  Promoter: U6
  Cloning method: Restriction Enzyme; 5′ cloning site Unknown (unknown if destroyed)
Terms and licenses: Academic/Nonprofit Terms; Industry Terms: Not Available to Industry
How to cite: pLenti-hSLC25A5-gRNA2 was a gift from Weihong Tan (Addgene plasmid # 249241 ; http://n2t.net/addgene:249241 ; RRID:Addgene_249241)
