[The description below was written by a language model from this plasmid's Addgene catalogue record and pLannotate feature annotations shown in this document.]
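Description:
pLenti-hSLC25A5-gRNA2 is a 7,290 nt lentiviral CRISPR plasmid built on the pLenti-sgRNA backbone, carrying a single guide RNA directed against human SLC25A5 (also known as ANT2/AAC2), with the stated purpose of knocking out that gene. It is maintained in E. coli as a high-copy plasmid through a ColE1/pUC-type origin and selected with ampicillin via the β-lactamase gene. The backbone also retains an f1 origin, an SV40 origin and poly(A) signal, T7 and T3 promoters, and leftover lac-region fragments that have no role in the payload.

The transfer cassette has a third-generation, self-inactivating layout. An RSV promoter drives a truncated HIV-1 5' LTR to produce the genomic RNA in packaging cells, followed by the Ψ packaging signal with a partial gag sequence, the Rev response element for Rev-dependent nuclear export, a cPPT/CTS element, and a ΔU3 3' LTR that disables LTR promoter activity after integration. Within this frame, the human U6 RNA polymerase III promoter transcribes the SLC25A5-targeting spacer fused to the Streptococcus pyogenes Cas9 guide scaffold. A separate EF-1α core promoter expresses puromycin N-acetyltransferase, with a WPRE downstream to boost transcript expression, allowing puromycin selection of transduced mammalian cells.

No Cas9 coding sequence is annotated, so the nuclease must be supplied separately, for example from cells already expressing Cas9. The name suggests it is one of several guides against this gene. The associated publication concerns an aptamer discovery and kinetic profiling platform, but the record does not state how the knockout was used there.
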