Features (pLannotate 1.2.2; 27 found; start..end, strand, type, name):
      5..231     +  promoter       RSV promoter: Rous sarcoma virus enhancer/promoter
    232..412     +  LTR            5' LTR (truncated): truncated 5' long terminal repeat (LTR) from HIV-1
    459..584     +  misc_feature   HIV-1 Ψ: packaging signal of human immunodeficiency virus type 1
    568..931     +  CDS            HIV-1 gag (fragment): gag protein from human immunodeficiency virus 1; gag
   1077..1310    +  misc_feature   RRE: The Rev response element (RRE) of HIV-1 allows for Rev-dependent mRNA export from the nucleus to the cytoplasm.
   1687..1713    +  CDS            Rev (fragment): human immunodeficiency virus 1 (HIV-1) Rev protein; rev; enhances nuclear export of unspliced and incompletely spliced viral mRNAs
   1717..1957    +  promoter       U6 promoter: RNA polymerase III promoter for human U6 snRNA
   1986..2061    +  misc_RNA       gRNA scaffold: guide RNA scaffold for the Streptococcus pyogenes CRISPR/Cas9 system
   2109..2226    +  misc_feature   cPPT/CTS: central polypurine tract and central termination sequence of HIV-1
   2295..2506    +  promoter       EF-1α core promoter: core promoter for human elongation factor EF-1α
   2532..3131    +  CDS            PuroR (fragment): puromycin N-acetyltransferase; pac from Streptomyces; confers resistance to puromycin
   3147..3735    +  misc_feature   WPRE: woodchuck hepatitis virus posttranscriptional regulatory element
   3786..3805    +  misc_feature   cPPT/CTS (fragment): central polypurine tract and central termination sequence of HIV-1
   3807..4040    +  LTR            3' LTR (ΔU3): self-inactivating 3' long terminal repeat (LTR) from HIV-1
   4118..4239    +  polyA_signal   SV40 poly(A) signal: SV40 polyadenylation signal
   4279..4414    +  rep_origin     SV40 ori: SV40 origin of replication
   4435..4453    -  promoter       T7 promoter: promoter for bacteriophage T7 RNA polymerase
   4461..4616    +  CDS            lacZα (fragment): LacZα fragment of β-galactosidase; lacZ fragment
   4621..5049    +  rep_origin     f1 ori (sequence partly withheld): f1 bacteriophage origin of replication; arrow indicates direction of (+) strand synthesis
   5102..5206    +  promoter       AmpR promoter: bla
   5207..6067    +  CDS            AmpR: β-lactamase; bla; confers resistance to ampicillin, carbenicillin, and related antibiotics
   6238..6826    +  rep_origin     ori: high-copy-number ColE1/pMB1/pBR322/pUC origin of replication
   7009..7101    +  CDS            lacI (fragment): lac repressor; lacI; The lac repressor binds to the lac operator to inhibit transcription in E. coli. This inhibition can be relieved by adding lactose or isopropyl-β-D-thiogalactopyranoside (IPTG).
   7114..7135    +  protein_bind   CAP binding site: CAP binding activates transcription in the presence of cAMP. E. coli catabolite activator protein
   7150..7180    +  promoter       lac promoter: promoter for the E. coli lac operon
   7188..7204    +  protein_bind   lac operator: The lac repressor binds to the lac operator to inhibit transcription in E. coli. This inhibition can be relieved by adding lactose or isopropyl-β-D-thiogalactopyranoside (IPTG). lac repressor encoded by lacI
   7249..7267    +  promoter       T3 promoter: promoter for bacteriophage T3 RNA polymerase
>Addgene plasmid #249241 | pLenti-hSLC25A5-gRNA2 | addgene full sequence | sequence record 499796 | Addgene NGS Result
TTAATGTAGTCTTATGCAATACTCTTGTAGTCTTGCAACATGGTAACGATGAGTTAGCAACATGCCTTAC
AAGGAGAGAAAAAGCACCGTGCATGCCGATTGGTGGAAGTAAGGTGGTACGATCGTGCCTTATTAGGAAG
GCAACAGACGGGTCTGACATGGATTGGACGAACCACTGAATTGCCGCATTGCAGAGATATTGTATTTAAG
TGCCTAGCTCGATACATAAACGGGTCTCTCTGGTTAGACCAGATCTGAGCCTGGGAGCTCTCTGGCTAAC
TAGGGAACCCACTGCTTAAGCCTCAATAAAGCTTGCCTTGAGTGCTTCAAGTAGTGTGTGCCCGTCTGTT
GTGTGACTCTGGTAACTAGAGATCCCTCAGACCCTTTTAGTCAGTGTGGAAAATCTCTAGCAGTGGCGCC
CGAACAGGGACTTGAAAGCGAAAGGGAAACCAGAGGAGCTCTCTCGACGCAGGACTCGGCTTGCTGAAGC
GCGCACGGCAAGAGGCGAGGGGCGGCGACTGGTGAGTACGCCAAAAATTTTGACTAGCGGAGGCTAGAAG
GAGAGAGATGGGTGCGAGAGCGTCAGTATTAAGCGGGGGAGAATTAGATCGCGATGGGAAAAAATTCGGT
TAAGGCCAGGGGGAAAGAAAAAATATAAATTAAAACATATAGTATGGGCAAGCAGGGAGCTAGAACGATT
CGCAGTTAATCCTGGCCTGTTAGAAACATCAGAAGGCTGTAGACAAATACTGGGACAGCTACAACCATCC
CTTCAGACAGGATCAGAAGAACTTAGATCATTATATAATACAGTAGCAACCCTCTATTGTGTGCATCAAA
GGATAGAGATAAAAGACACCAAGGAAGCTTTAGACAAGATAGAGGAAGAGCAAAACAAAAGTAAGACCAC
CGCACAGCAAGCGGCCGCTGATCTTCAGACCTGGAGGAGGAGATATGAGGGACAATTGGAGAAGTGAATT
ATATAAATATAAAGTAGTAAAAATTGAACCATTAGGAGTAGCACCCACCAAGGCAAAGAGAAGAGTGGTG
CAGAGAGAAAAAAGAGCAGTGGGAATAGGAGCTTTGTTCCTTGGGTTCTTGGGAGCAGCAGGAAGCACTA
TGGGCGCAGCGTCAATGACGCTGACGGTACAGGCCAGACAATTATTGTCTGGTATAGTGCAGCAGCAGAA
CAATTTGCTGAGGGCTATTGAGGCGCAACAGCATCTGTTGCAACTCACAGTCTGGGGCATCAAGCAGCTC
CAGGCAAGAATCCTGGCTGTGGAAAGATACCTAAAGGATCAACAGCTCCTGGGGATTTGGGGTTGCTCTG
GAAAACTCATTTGCACCACTGCTGTGCCTTGGAATGCTAGTTGGAGTAATAAATCTCTGGAACAGATTTG
GAATCACACGACCTGGATGGAGTGGGACAGAGAAATTAACAATTACACAAGCTTAATACACTCCTTAATT
GAAGAATCGCAAAACCAGCAAGAAAAGAATGAACAAGAATTATTGGAATTAGATAAATGGGCAAGTTTGT
GGAATTGGTTTAACATAACAAATTGGCTGTGGTATATAAAATTATTCATAATGATAGTAGGAGGCTTGGT
AGGTTTAAGAATAGTTTTTGCTGTACTTTCTATAGTGAATAGAGTTAGGCAGGGATATTCACCATTATCG
TTTCAGACCCACCTCCCAACCCCGAGGGGACCCAGAGAGGGCCTATTTCCCATGATTCCTTCATATTTGC
ATATACGATACAAGGCTGTTAGAGAGATAATTAGAATTAATTTGACTGTAAACACAAAGATATTAGTACA
AAATACGTGACGTAGAAAGTAATAATTTCTTGGGTAGTTTGCAGTTTTAAAATTATGTTTTAAAATGGAC
TATCATATGCTTACCGTAACTTGAAAGTATTTCGATTTCTTGGCTTTATATATCTTGTGGAAAGGACGAA
ACACCGGAGTTCTGTCCTTCTGGCGGTTTTAGAGCTAGAAATAGCAAGTTAAAATAAGGCTAGTCCGTTA
TCAACTTGAAAAAGTGGCACCGAGTCGGTGCTTTTTTGAATTCTAGATCTTGAGACAAATGGCAGTATTC
ATCCACAATTTTAAAAGAAAAGGGGGGATTGGGGGGTACAGTGCAGGGGAAAGAATAGTAGACATAATAG
CAACAGACATACAAACTAAAGAATTACAAAAACAAATTACAAAAATTCAAAATTTTCGGGTTTATTACAG
GGACAGCAGAGATCCACTTTGGCGCCGGCTCGAGTGGCTCCGGTGCCCGTCAGTGGGCAGAGCGCACATC
GCCCACAGTCCCCGAGAAGTTGGGGGGAGGGGTCGGCAATTGAACCGGTGCCTAGAGAAGGTGGCGCGGG
GTAAACTGGGAAAGTGATGTCGTGTACTGGCTCCGCCTTTTTCCCGAGGGTGGGGGAGAACCGTATATAA
GTGCAGTAGTCGCCGTGAACGTTCTTTTTCGCAACGGGTTTGCCGCCAGAACACAGGTGTCGTGACGCGG
GATCCGCCACCATGACCGAGTACAAGCCCACGGTGCGCCTCGCCACCCGCGACGACGTCCCCAGGGCCGT
ACGCACCCTCGCCGCCGCGTTCGCCGACTACCCCGCCACGCGCCACACCGTCGATCCGGACCGCCACATC
GAGCGGGTCACCGAGCTGCAAGAACTCTTCCTCACGCGCGTCGGGCTCGACATCGGCAAGGTGTGGGTCG
CGGACGACGGCGCCGCGGTGGCGGTCTGGACCACGCCGGAGAGCGTCGAAGCGGGGGCGGTGTTCGCCGA
GATCGGCCCGCGCATGGCCGAGTTGAGCGGTTCCCGGCTGGCCGCGCAGCAACAGATGGAAGGCCTCCTG
GCGCCGCACCGGCCCAAGGAGCCCGCGTGGTTCCTGGCCACCGTCGGAGTCTCGCCCGACCACCAGGGCA
AGGGTCTGGGCAGCGCCGTCGTGCTCCCCGGAGTGGAGGCGGCCGAGCGCGCCGGGGTGCCCGCCTTCCT
GGAGACCTCCGCGCCCCGCAACCTCCCCTTCTACGAGCGGCTCGGCTTCACCGTCACCGCCGACGTCGAG
GTGCCCGAAGGACCGCGCACCTGGTGCATGACCCGCAAGCCCGGTGCCTGAACGCGTTAAGTCGACAATC
AACCTCTGGATTACAAAATTTGTGAAAGATTGACTGGTATTCTTAACTATGTTGCTCCTTTTACGCTATG
TGGATACGCTGCTTTAATGCCTTTGTATCATGCTATTGCTTCCCGTATGGCTTTCATTTTCTCCTCCTTG
TATAAATCCTGGTTGCTGTCTCTTTATGAGGAGTTGTGGCCCGTTGTCAGGCAACGTGGCGTGGTGTGCA
CTGTGTTTGCTGACGCAACCCCCACTGGTTGGGGCATTGCCACCACCTGTCAGCTCCTTTCCGGGACTTT
CGCTTTCCCCCTCCCTATTGCCACGGCGGAACTCATCGCCGCCTGCCTTGCCCGCTGCTGGACAGGGGCT
CGGCTGTTGGGCACTGACAATTCCGTGGTGTTGTCGGGGAAATCATCGTCCTTTCCTTGGCTGCTCGCCT
GTGTTGCCACCTGGATTCTGCGCGGGACGTCCTTCTGCTACGTCCCTTCGGCCCTCAATCCAGCGGACCT
TCCTTCCCGCGGCCTGCTGCCGGCTCTGCGGCCTCTTCCGCGTCTTCGCCTTCGCCCTCAGACGAGTCGG
ATCTCCCTTTGGGCCGCCTCCCCGCGTCGACTTTAAGACCAATGACTTACAAGGCAGCTGTAGATCTTAG
CCACTTTTTAAAAGAAAAGGGGGGACTGGAAGGGCTAATTCACTCCCAACGAAGACAAGATCTGCTTTTT
GCTTGTACTGGGTCTCTCTGGTTAGACCAGATCTGAGCCTGGGAGCTCTCTGGCTAACTAGGGAACCCAC
TGCTTAAGCCTCAATAAAGCTTGCCTTGAGTGCTTCAAGTAGTGTGTGCCCGTCTGTTGTGTGACTCTGG
TAACTAGAGATCCCTCAGACCCTTTTAGTCAGTGTGGAAAATCTCTAGCAGTACGTATAGTAGTTCATGT
CATCTTATTATTCAGTATTTATAACTTGCAAAGAAATGAATATCAGAGAGTGAGAGGAACTTGTTTATTG
CAGCTTATAATGGTTACAAATAAAGCAATAGCATCACAAATTTCACAAATAAAGCATTTTTTTCACTGCA
TTCTAGTTGTGGTTTGTCCAAACTCATCAATGTATCTTATCATGTCTGGCTCTAGCTATCCCGCCCCTAA
CTCCGCCCATCCCGCCCCTAACTCCGCCCAGTTCCGCCCATTCTCCGCCCCATGGCTGACTAATTTTTTT
TATTTATGCAGAGGCCGAGGCCGCCTCGGCCTCTGAGCTATTCCAGAAGTAGTGAGGAGGCTTTTTTGGA
GGCCTAGGGACGTACCCAATTCGCCCTATAGTGAGTCGTATTACGCGCGCTCACTGGCCGTCGTTTTACA
ACGTCGTGACTGGGAAAACCCTGGCGTTACCCAACTTAATCGCCTTGCAGCACATCCCCCTTTCGCCAGC
TGGCGTAATAGCGAAGAGGCCCGCACCGATCGCCCTTCCCAACAGTTGCGCAGCCTGAATGGCGAATGGG
[124 nt withheld, positions 4621-4744]
C
[91 nt withheld, positions 4746-4836]
A
[49 nt withheld, positions 4838-4886]
CCTTTGACGTTGGAGTCCACGTTCTTT
[37 nt withheld, positions 4914-4950]
ACCCTATCTCGGTCTATTCTTTTGATTTATAAGGGATTTTGCCGATTTCGGCCTATTGGTTAAAAAATGA
GCTGATTTAACAAAAATTTAACGCGAATTTTAACAAAATATTAACGCTTACAATTTAGGTGGCACTTTTC
GGGGAAATGTGCGCGGAACCCCTATTTGTTTATTTTTCTAAATACATTCAAATATGTATCCGCTCATGAG
ACAATAACCCTGATAAATGCTTCAATAATATTGAAAAAGGAAGAGTATGAGTATTCAACATTTCCGTGTC
GCCCTTATTCCCTTTTTTGCGGCATTTTGCCTTCCTGTTTTTGCTCACCCAGAAACGCTGGTGAAAGTAA
AAGATGCTGAAGATCAGTTGGGTGCACGAGTGGGTTACATCGAACTGGATCTCAACAGCGGTAAGATCCT
TGAGAGTTTTCGCCCCGAAGAACGTTTTCCAATGATGAGCACTTTTAAAGTTCTGCTATGTGGCGCGGTA
TTATCCCGTATTGACGCCGGGCAAGAGCAACTCGGTCGCCGCATACACTATTCTCAGAATGACTTGGTTG
AGTACTCACCAGTCACAGAAAAGCATCTTACGGATGGCATGACAGTAAGAGAATTATGCAGTGCTGCCAT
AACCATGAGTGATAACACTGCGGCCAACTTACTTCTGACAACGATCGGAGGACCGAAGGAGCTAACCGCT
TTTTTGCACAACATGGGGGATCATGTAACTCGCCTTGATCGTTGGGAACCGGAGCTGAATGAAGCCATAC
CAAACGACGAGCGTGACACCACGATGCCTGTAGCAATGGCAACAACGTTGCGCAAACTATTAACTGGCGA
ACTACTTACTCTAGCTTCCCGGCAACAATTAATAGACTGGATGGAGGCGGATAAAGTTGCAGGACCACTT
CTGCGCTCGGCCCTTCCGGCTGGCTGGTTTATTGCTGATAAATCTGGAGCCGGTGAGCGTGGGTCTCGCG
GTATCATTGCAGCACTGGGGCCAGATGGTAAGCCCTCCCGTATCGTAGTTATCTACACGACGGGGAGTCA
GGCAACTATGGATGAACGAAATAGACAGATCGCTGAGATAGGTGCCTCACTGATTAAGCATTGGTAACTG
TCAGACCAAGTTTACTCATATATACTTTAGATTGATTTAAAACTTCATTTTTAATTTAAAAGGATCTAGG
TGAAGATCCTTTTTGATAATCTCATGACCAAAATCCCTTAACGTGAGTTTTCGTTCCACTGAGCGTCAGA
CCCCGTAGAAAAGATCAAAGGATCTTCTTGAGATCCTTTTTTTCTGCGCGTAATCTGCTGCTTGCAAACA
AAAAAACCACCGCTACCAGCGGTGGTTTGTTTGCCGGATCAAGAGCTACCAACTCTTTTTCCGAAGGTAA
CTGGCTTCAGCAGAGCGCAGATACCAAATACTGTTCTTCTAGTGTAGCCGTAGTTAGGCCACCACTTCAA
GAACTCTGTAGCACCGCCTACATACCTCGCTCTGCTAATCCTGTTACCAGTGGCTGCTGCCAGTGGCGAT
AAGTCGTGTCTTACCGGGTTGGACTCAAGACGATAGTTACCGGATAAGGCGCAGCGGTCGGGCTGAACGG
GGGGTTCGTGCACACAGCCCAGCTTGGAGCGAACGACCTACACCGAACTGAGATACCTACAGCGTGAGCT
ATGAGAAAGCGCCACGCTTCCCGAAGGGAGAAAGGCGGACAGGTATCCGGTAAGCGGCAGGGTCGGAACA
GGAGAGCGCACGAGGGAGCTTCCAGGGGGAAACGCCTGGTATCTTTATAGTCCTGTCGGGTTTCGCCACC
TCTGACTTGAGCGTCGATTTTTGTGATGCTCGTCAGGGGGGCGGAGCCTATGGAAAAACGCCAGCAACGC
GGCCTTTTTACGGTTCCTGGCCTTTTGCTGGCCTTTTGCTCACATGTTCTTTCCTGCGTTATCCCCTGAT
TCTGTGGATAACCGTATTACCGCCTTTGAGTGAGCTGATACCGCTCGCCGCAGCCGAACGACCGAGCGCA
GCGAGTCAGTGAGCGAGGAAGCGGAAGAGCGCCCAATACGCAAACCGCCTCTCCCCGCGCGTTGGCCGAT
TCATTAATGCAGCTGGCACGACAGGTTTCCCGACTGGAAAGCGGGCAGTGAGCGCAACGCAATTAATGTG
AGTTAGCTCACTCATTAGGCACCCCAGGCTTTACACTTTATGCTTCCGGCTCGTATGTTGTGTGGAATTG
TGAGCGGATAACAATTTCACACAGGAAACAGCTATGACCATGATTACGCCAAGCGCGCAATTAACCCTCA
CTAAAGGGAACAAAAGCTGGAGCTGCAAGC
